Addgene plasmid #160435: pDEST-Tol2-PA2-CMV-AB-mCh
Purpose: Expresses human Amyloid Beta-mCherry in Zebrafish
Depositing lab: Nicholas Tolwinski. Depositing organization: National University of Singapore. Publication: Use of Optogenetic Amyloid-beta to Monitor Protein Aggregation in Drosophila melanogaster, Danio rerio and Caenorhabditis elegans. Kaur P, Kibat C, Teo E, Gruber J, Mathuru A, Tolwinski ANS. Bio Protoc. 2020 Dec 5;10(23):e3856. doi: 10.21769/BioProtoc.3856. eCollection 2020 Dec 5. PubMed 33659494.
Backbone
  Vector backbone: pDEST-Tol2-PA2
  Total vector size (bp): 5148
  Vector type: Zebrafish expression
Growth in bacteria
  Bacterial resistance: Ampicillin, 100 μg/mL
  Growth temperature: 37°C
  Growth strain: DH5alpha
  Copy number: High Copy
Gene/Insert
  Gene/Insert name: Human Amyloid Beta peptide (1-42) (alt name: Homo sapiens amyloid beta precursor protein)
  Species: H. sapiens (human), D. rerio (zebrafish)
  Entrez Gene: APP (a.k.a. AAA, ABETA, ABPP, AD1, APPI, CTFgamma, CVAP, PN-II, PN2, alpha-sAPP, preA4)
  Promoter: CMV
  Tag / fusion protein: mCherry (C terminal on insert)
  Cloning method: Gateway Cloning
  Sequencing primers: 5′ hAmyloid Beta_fwd: ataagcagagctatggatgcagaattccgacatgactcag; 3′ mCherry_rev: tatcttatcatgtctggatcatcatgtacagctcgtccatgccgccggtg
Terms and licenses: Academic/Nonprofit Terms; Industry Terms: Not Available to Industry
How to cite: pDEST-Tol2-PA2-CMV-AB-mCh was a gift from Nicholas Tolwinski (Addgene plasmid # 160435 ; http://n2t.net/addgene:160435 ; RRID:Addgene_160435)
