[The description below was written by a language model from this plasmid's Addgene catalogue record and pLannotate feature annotations shown in this document.]
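Description:
pDEST-Tol2-PA2-CMV-AB-mCh is a 5,148 bp zebrafish expression plasmid built by Gateway cloning in the pDEST-Tol2-PA2 destination backbone. It is maintained in E. coli as a high-copy plasmid through a ColE1/pUC-type origin and selected with ampicillin via the β-lactamase (AmpR) gene and its promoter. The remaining bacterial portion looks like a pBluescript-derived scaffold, with a partial multiple cloning site, a T3 promoter, lac promoter/operator elements and a fragment of an M13 phage origin.

The payload is a single expression cassette. The human cytomegalovirus immediate early promoter drives an open reading frame for the human amyloid beta peptide (residues 1-42 of the amyloid precursor protein, APP), fused at its C terminus to the monomeric red fluorescent protein mCherry. An SV40 polyadenylation signal lies downstream, next to a short piece of SV40 large T antigen sequence that probably came along with that fragment. The automated annotation matched the APP segment to a non-human orthologue, which likely reflects conservation of this short region, since the catalogue lists the insert as human.

The backbone name implies Tol2 transposon arms for transposase-mediated integration into the fish genome. The feature table does not label these explicitly. It does flag a fragment of medaka tyrosinase sequence, which may correspond to Tol2-associated sequence, as Tol2 was originally found in that locus.

The stated purpose is to express amyloid beta-mCherry in zebrafish. The associated publication concerns monitoring amyloid beta aggregation in vivo, where the red fusion lets the peptide's distribution be followed by fluorescence imaging.
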