Features (pLannotate 1.2.2; 16 found; start..end, strand, type, name):
      1..204     +  promoter       CMV promoter: human cytomegalovirus (CMV) immediate early promoter
    208..327     +  CDS            APP (sequence withheld): A4_FELCA - Experimental evidence at protein level: Swiss-Prot protein existence level 1. Functions as a cell surface receptor and performs physiological functions on the surface of neurons relevant to neurite growth, neuronal adhesion and axonogenesis. Interaction between APP molecules on neighboring cells promotes synaptogenesis. Involved in cell mobility and transcription regulation through protein-protein interactions (By similarity). Can promote transcription activation through binding to APBB1-KAT5 and inhibit Notch signaling through interaction with Numb (By similarity). Couples to apopt
    340..1044    +  CDS            mCherry: mCherry is a basic (constitutively fluorescent) red fluorescent protein published in 2004, derived from Discosoma sp.. It is reported to be a very rapidly-maturing monomer with low acid sensitivity.
   1050..1184    -  polyA_signal   SV40 poly(A) signal: SV40 polyadenylation signal
   1207..1290    -  CDS            large T antigen (fragment): large T antigen from SV40 (simian virus 40)
   1856..1896    -  misc_feature   MCS (fragment): pBluescript multiple cloning site
   1909..1927    -  promoter       T3 promoter: promoter for bacteriophage T3 RNA polymerase
   1972..1988    -  protein_bind   lac operator: The lac repressor binds to the lac operator to inhibit transcription in E. coli. This inhibition can be relieved by adding lactose or isopropyl-β-D-thiogalactopyranoside (IPTG). lac repressor encoded by lacI
   1996..2026    -  promoter       lac promoter: promoter for the E. coli lac operon
   2041..2062    -  protein_bind   CAP binding site: CAP binding activates transcription in the presence of cAMP. E. coli catabolite activator protein
   2075..2167    -  CDS            lacI (fragment): lac repressor; lacI; The lac repressor binds to the lac operator to inhibit transcription in E. coli. This inhibition can be relieved by adding lactose or isopropyl-β-D-thiogalactopyranoside (IPTG).
   2350..2938    -  rep_origin     ori: high-copy-number ColE1/pMB1/pBR322/pUC origin of replication
   3109..3969    -  CDS            AmpR: β-lactamase; bla; confers resistance to ampicillin, carbenicillin, and related antibiotics
   3970..4074    -  promoter       AmpR promoter: bla
   4100..4321    -  rep_origin     M13 ori (fragment) (sequence partly withheld): M13 bacteriophage origin of replication; arrow indicates direction of (+) strand synthesis
   4321..4608    +  CDS            tyr (fragment) (sequence partly withheld): TYRO_ORYLA - Also known as tyro. Experimental evidence at transcript level: Swiss-Prot protein existence level 2. This is a copper-containing oxidase that functions in the formation of pigments such as melanins and other polyphenolic compounds. From Oryzias latipes (Japanese rice fish) (Japanese killifish).
>Addgene plasmid #160435 | pDEST-Tol2-PA2-CMV-AB-mCh | addgene full sequence | sequence record 314977 | Addgene NGS Result
GTGATGCGGTTTTGGCAGTACATCAATGGGCGTGGATAGCGGTTTGACTCACGGGGATTTCCAAGTCTCC
ACCCCATTGACGTCAATGGGAGTTTGTTTTGGCACCAAAATCAACGGGACTTTCCAAAATGTCGTAACAA
CTCCGCCCCATTGACGCAAATGGGCGGTAGGCGTGTACGGTGGGAGGTCTATATAAGCAGAGCTATG
[126 nt withheld, positions 208-333]
GCCACCATGGTGAGCAAGGGCGAGGAGGATAACATGGCCATCATCAAGGAGTTCATGCGCTTCAAGGTGC
ACATGGAGGGCTCCGTGAACGGCCACGAGTTCGAGATCGAGGGCGAGGGCGAGGGCCGCCCCTACGAGGG
CACCCAGACCGCCAAGCTGAAGGTGACCAAGGGTGGCCCCCTGCCCTTCGCCTGGGACATCCTGTCCCCT
CAGTTCATGTACGGCTCCAAGGCCTACGTGAAGCACCCCGCCGACATCCCCGACTACTTGAAGCTGTCCT
TCCCCGAGGGCTTCAAGTGGGAGCGCGTGATGAACTTCGAGGACGGCGGCGTGGTGACCGTGACCCAGGA
CTCCTCCCTGCAGGACGGCGAGTTCATCTACAAGGTGAAGCTGCGCGGCACCAACTTCCCCTCCGACGGC
CCCGTAATGCAGAAGAAGACCATGGGCTGGGAGGCCTCCTCCGAGCGGATGTACCCCGAGGACGGCGCCC
TGAAGGGCGAGATCAAGCAGAGGCTGAAGCTGAAGGACGGCGGCCACTACGACGCTGAGGTCAAGACCAC
CTACAAGGCCAAGAAGCCCGTGCAGCTGCCCGGCGCCTACAACGTCAACATCAAGTTGGACATCACCTCC
CACAACGAGGACTACACCATCGTGGAACAGTACGAACGCGCCGAGGGCCGCCACTCCACCGGCGGCATGG
ACGAGCTGTACATGATGATCCAGACATGATAAGATACATTGATGAGTTTGGACAAACCACAACTAGAATG
CAGTGAAAAAAATGCTTTATTTGTGAAATTTGTGATGCTATTGCTTTATTTGTAACCATTATAAGCTGCA
ATAAACAAGTTAACAACAACAATTGCATTCATTTTATGTTTCAGGTTCAGGGGGAGGTGTGGGAGGTTTT
TTAAAGCAAGTAAAACCTCTACAAATGTGGTATGGCTGATTATGATCCTCTAGATCAGATCTGCGAAGAT
ACGGCCACGGGTGCTCTTGATCCTGTGGCTGATTTTGGACTGTGCTGCTCGCAGCTGCTGATGAATCACA
TACTTCCTCCATTTTCTTCCACTGATTGACTGTTATAATTTCCCTAATTTCCAGGTCAAGGTGCTGTGCA
TTGTGGTAATAGATGTGACATGACGTCACTTCCAAAGGACCAATGAACATGTCTGACCAATTTCATATAA
TGTGAAAACGATTTTCATAGGCAGAATAAATAACATTTAAATTAAACTGGGCATCAGCGCAATTCAATTG
GTTTGGTAATAGCAAGGGAAAATAGAATGAAGTGATCTCCAAAAAATAAGTACTTTTTGACTGTAAATAA
AATTGTAAGGAGTAAAAAGTACTTTTTTTTCTAAAAAAATGTAATTAAGTAAAAGTAAAAGTATTGATTT
TTAATTGTACTCAAGTAAAGTAAAAATCCCCAAAAATAATACTTAAGTACAGTAATCAAGTAAAATTACT
CAAGTACTTTACACCTCTGGTTCTTGACCCCCTACCTTCAGCAAGCCCAGCAGATCCACTAGTTCTAGAG
CGGCCGCCACCGCGGTGGAGCTCCAGCTTTTGTTCCCTTTAGTGAGGGTTAATTGCGCGCTTGGCGTAAT
CATGGTCATAGCTGTTTCCTGTGTGAAATTGTTATCCGCTCACAATTCCACACAACATACGAGCCGGAAG
CATAAAGTGTAAAGCCTGGGGTGCCTAATGAGTGAGCTAACTCACATTAATTGCGTTGCGCTCACTGCCC
GCTTTCCAGTCGGGAAACCTGTCGTGCCAGCTGCATTAATGAATCGGCCAACGCGCGGGGAGAGGCGGTT
TGCGTATTGGGCGCTCTTCCGCTTCCTCGCTCACTGACTCGCTGCGCTCGGTCGTTCGGCTGCGGCGAGC
GGTATCAGCTCACTCAAAGGCGGTAATACGGTTATCCACAGAATCAGGGGATAACGCAGGAAAGAACATG
TGAGCAAAAGGCCAGCAAAAGGCCAGGAACCGTAAAAAGGCCGCGTTGCTGGCGTTTTTCCATAGGCTCC
GCCCCCCTGACGAGCATCACAAAAATCGACGCTCAAGTCAGAGGTGGCGAAACCCGACAGGACTATAAAG
ATACCAGGCGTTTCCCCCTGGAAGCTCCCTCGTGCGCTCTCCTGTTCCGACCCTGCCGCTTACCGGATAC
CTGTCCGCCTTTCTCCCTTCGGGAAGCGTGGCGCTTTCTCATAGCTCACGCTGTAGGTATCTCAGTTCGG
TGTAGGTCGTTCGCTCCAAGCTGGGCTGTGTGCACGAACCCCCCGTTCAGCCCGACCGCTGCGCCTTATC
CGGTAACTATCGTCTTGAGTCCAACCCGGTAAGACACGACTTATCGCCACTGGCAGCAGCCACTGGTAAC
AGGATTAGCAGAGCGAGGTATGTAGGCGGTGCTACAGAGTTCTTGAAGTGGTGGCCTAACTACGGCTACA
CTAGAAGAACAGTATTTGGTATCTGCGCTCTGCTGAAGCCAGTTACCTTCGGAAAAAGAGTTGGTAGCTC
TTGATCCGGCAAACAAACCACCGCTGGTAGCGGTGGTTTTTTTGTTTGCAAGCAGCAGATTACGCGCAGA
AAAAAAGGATCTCAAGAAGATCCTTTGATCTTTTCTACGGGGTCTGACGCTCAGTGGAACGAAAACTCAC
GTTAAGGCATTTTGGTCATGAGATTATCAAAAAGGATCTTCACCTAGATCCTTTTAAATTAAAAATGAAG
TTTTAAATCAATCTAAAGTATATATGAGTAAACTTGGTCTGACAGTTACCAATGCTTAATCAGTGAGGCA
CCTATCTCAGCGATCTGTCTATTTCGTTCATCCATAGTTGCCTGACTCCCCGTCGTGTAGATAACTACGA
TACGGGAGGGCTTACCATCTGGCCCCAGTGCTGCAATGATACCGCGAGACCCACGCTCACCGGCTCCAGA
TTTATCAGCAATAAACCAGCCAGCCGGAAGGGCCGAGCGCAGAAGTGGTCCTGCAACTTTATCCGCCTCC
ATCCAGTCTATTAATTGTTGCCGGGAAGCTAGAGTAAGTAGTTCGCCAGTTAATAGTTTGCGCAACGTTG
TTGCCATTGCTACAGGCATCGTGGTGTCACGCTCGTCGTTTGGTATGGCTTCATTCAGCTCCGGTTCCCA
ACGATCAAGGCGAGTTACATGATCCCCCATGTTGTGCAAAAAAGCGGTTAGCTCCTTCGGTCCTCCGATC
GTTGTCAGAAGTAAGTTGGCCGCAGTGTTATCACTCATGGTTATGGCAGCACTGCATAATTCTCTTACTG
TCATGCCATCCGTAAGATGCTTTTCTGTGACTGGTGAGTACTCAACCAAGTCATTCTGAGAATAGTGTAT
GCGGCGACCGAGTTGCTCTTGCCCGGCGTCAATACGGGATAATACCGCGCCACATAGCAGAACTTTAAAA
GTGCTCATCATTGGAAAACGTTCTTCGGGGCGAAAACTCTCAAGGATCTTACCGCTGTTGAGATCCAGTT
CGATGTAACCCACTCGTGCACCCAACTGATCTTCAGCATCTTTTACTTTCACCAGCGTTTCTGGGTGAGC
AAAAACAGGAAGGCAAAATGCCGCAAAAAAGGGAATAAGGGCGACACGGAAATGTTGAATACTCATACTC
TTCCTTTTTCAATATTATTGAAGCATTTATCAGGGTTATTGTCTCATGAGCGGATACATATTTGAATGTA
TTTAGAAAAATAAACAAATAGGGGTTCCGCGCACATTTCCCCGAAAAGTGCCACCTAAATTGTAAGCGTT
AATATTTTGTTAAAATTCGCGTTAAATTTTTGTTAAATCAGCTCATTTTTTAACCAATAGGCCGAAATCG
GCAAAATCCCTTATAAATCAAAAGAATAGACCGAGATAGGGT
[37 nt withheld, positions 4226-4262]
AAAGAACGTGGACTCCAACGTCAAAGG
[32 nt withheld, positions 4290-4321]
GCTGGCTAAGAACTCATCAGCCTCCCCGGTCCATCTACCCACGTACCAATGCACCAATTGGCCACAATGA
CGGCTACTACATGGTGCCATTCCTTCCTCTTTATAGGAATGGAGACTACCTCCTGTCCAACAATGCTCTT
GGATACGAGTACGCCTACCTGTTGGACCCAGGTCATTGCACAACACCAGAAATGCCCTCTGATCTGCAAA
AGACGTGAATATCTGTTCAGACACCCATATCCACTCTGTTCCACACAGGTCAGAGGTTTGTCCAGGAGTT
CTTGACAGAGGTGTAAAAAGTACTCAAAAATTTTACTCAAGTGAAAGTACAAGTACTTAGGGAAAATTTT
ACTCAATTAAAAGTAAAAGTATCTGGCTAGAATCTTACTTGAGTAAAAGTAAAAAAGTACTCCATTAAAA
TTGTACTTGAGTATTAAGGAAGTAAAAGTAAAAGCAAGAAAGAAAACTAGAGATTCTTGTTTAAGCTTTT
AATCTCAAAAAACATTAAATGAAATGCATACAAGGTTTTATCCTGCTTTAGAACTGTTTGTATTTAATTA
TCAAACTATAAGACAGACAATCTAATGCCAGTACACGCTACTCAAAGTTGTAAAACCTCAGATTTAACTT
CAGTAGAAGCTGATTCTCAAAATTGTTAGTGTCAAGCCTAGCTCTTTTGGGGCTGAAAAGCAATCCTGCA
GTGCTGAAAAGCCTCTCACAGGCAGCCGATGCGGGAAGAGGTGTATTAGTCTTGATAGAGAGGCTGCAAA
TAGCAGGAAACGTGAGCAGAGACTCCCTGGTGTCTGAAACACAGGCCAGATGGGCCC
